Addgene plasmid #186442: pCas-4/1_2_VB
Purpose: Encodes Cas4/1, Cas2, leader, repeat and one spacer from A. acidoterrestris (type V-B)
Depositing lab: John van der Oost. Depositing organization: Wageningen University, Department Agrotechnology & Food Sciences. Publication: Adaptation by Type V-A and V-B CRISPR-Cas Systems Demonstrates Conserved Protospacer Selection Mechanisms Between Diverse CRISPR-Cas Types. Wu WY, Jackson SA, Almendros C, Haagsma AC, Yilmaz S, Gort G, van der Oost J, Brouns SJJ, Staals RHJ. CRISPR J. 2022 Aug;5(4):536-547. doi: 10.1089/crispr.2021.0150. Epub 2022 Jul 12. PubMed 35833800.
Backbone
  Vector backbone: pY002
  Vector type: CRISPR
Growth in bacteria
  Bacterial resistance: Spectinomycin, 50 μg/mL
  Growth temperature: 37°C
  Growth strain: DH5alpha
  Copy number: Low Copy
Gene/Insert
  Gene/Insert name: Cas4/1 and Cas2
  Species: A. acidoterrestris
  Promoter: T7
  Cloning method: Ligation Independent Cloning
  Sequencing primers: 5′ taatacgactcactataggg
Terms and licenses: Academic/Nonprofit Terms; Industry Terms: Not Available to Industry
How to cite: pCas-4/1_2_VB was a gift from John van der Oost (Addgene plasmid # 186442 ; http://n2t.net/addgene:186442 ; RRID:Addgene_186442)
