[The description below was written by a language model from this plasmid's Addgene catalogue record and pLannotate feature annotations shown in this document.]
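Description:
pCas-4/1_2_VB is a bacterial CRISPR plasmid built on the pY002 backbone that carries the adaptation module of the type V-B CRISPR-Cas system from A. acidoterrestris. It is maintained in E. coli as a low-copy plasmid under spectinomycin selection, provided by an aadA gene driven by the AmpR (bla) promoter. The annotated replication region shows an RNAI element with fragmentary matches to the CloDF13 and ColA origins. This suggests a CDF-type replicon, a class that can coexist with plasmids carrying other compatible origins. The short tetracycline-resistance fragments appear to be backbone remnants rather than a functional marker.

The payload is the fused Cas4/1 gene and Cas2, together with a minimal CRISPR array consisting of the native leader, a repeat and a single spacer. Expression is controlled by a T7 promoter with an adjacent lac operator and a T7 gene 10 ribosome binding site. A T7 terminator lies downstream, and the plasmid-borne lacI gene with its own promoter supplies the repressor. Transcription therefore requires T7 RNA polymerase in the host and is inducible with IPTG. The automated annotation recognised only a fragment of cas2 in the insert. Cas4/1, the leader and the repeat-spacer unit are not individually annotated, so their exact positions and order are not given. The sequence record is also labelled as a partial NGS result.

According to the stated purpose and the associated publication, the construct serves to study spacer acquisition (adaptation) by type V-B systems. Cas4/1 and Cas2 would integrate new spacers into the leader-proximal end of the array, allowing analysis of protospacer selection.
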