Features (pLannotate 1.2.2; 16 found; start..end, strand, type, name):
    566..643     -  promoter       lacI promoter: lacI
    651..686     -  CDS            TcR (fragment): tetracycline efflux protein; tet; confers resistance to tetracycline
    689..707     +  promoter       T7 promoter: promoter for bacteriophage T7 RNA polymerase
    715..731     +  protein_bind   lac operator: The lac repressor binds to the lac operator to inhibit transcription in E. coli. This inhibition can be relieved by adding lactose or isopropyl-β-D-thiogalactopyranoside (IPTG). lac repressor encoded by lacI
    788..810     +  RBS            RBS: efficient ribosome binding site from bacteriophage T7 gene 10 (Olins and Rangwala, 1989)
   2503..2646    +  CDS            cas2 (fragment): CAS2_MYXXD - Experimental evidence at transcript level: Swiss-Prot protein existence level 2. CRISPR (clustered regularly interspaced short palindromic repeat), is an adaptive immune system that provides protection against mobile genetic elements (viruses, transposable elements and conjugative plasmids). CRISPR clusters contain sequences complementary to antecedent mobile elements and target invading nucleic acids. CRISPR clusters are transcribed and processed into CRISPR RNA (crRNA). Functions as a ssRNA-specific endoribonuclease. Involved in the integration of spacer DNA into the CRISPR cass
   3271..3320    +  CDS            SET1 (fragment): solubility-enhancement tag derived from T7 phage gene 10B
   3328..3375    +  terminator     T7 terminator: transcription terminator for bacteriophage T7 RNA polymerase
   3549..4337    -  CDS            aadA: S3AD_ECOLX - Experimental evidence at protein level: Swiss-Prot protein existence level 1. Mediates bacterial resistance to the antibiotics streptomycin and spectinomycin. From Escherichia coli.
   4338..4429    -  promoter       AmpR promoter: bla
   4567..4593    -  rep_origin     ColA ori (fragment): Plasmids containing the ColA origin of replication can be propagated in E. coli cells that contain additional plasmids with compatible origins.
   5058..5160    +  ncRNA          RNAI: Accession: RF00106 - RNAI
   5185..5282    -  rep_origin     CloDF13 ori (fragment): Plasmids containing the CloDF13 (CDF) origin of replication can be propagated in E. coli cells that contain additional plasmids with compatible origins.
   5378..5442    -  CDS            TcR (fragment): tetracycline efflux protein; tet; confers resistance to tetracycline
   5457..5478    -  protein_bind   CAP binding site: CAP binding activates transcription in the presence of cAMP. E. coli catabolite activator protein
   5491..565     -  CDS            lacI (across the origin): lac repressor; lacI; The lac repressor binds to the lac operator to inhibit transcription in E. coli. This inhibition can be relieved by adding lactose or isopropyl-β-D-thiogalactopyranoside (IPTG).
>Addgene plasmid #186442 | pCas-4/1_2_VB | addgene full sequence | sequence record 384673 | Addgene Partial NGS Result
ATGGGCCCGCTAACAGCGCGATTTGCTGGTGACCCAATGCGACCAGATGCTCCACGCCCAGTCGCGTACC
GTCTTCATGGGAGAAAATAATACTGTTGATGGGTGTCTGGTCAGAGACATCAAGAAATAACGCCGGAACA
TTAGTGCAGGCAGCTTCCACAGCAATGGCATCCTGGTCATCCAGCGGATAGTTAATGATCAGCCCACTGA
CGCGTTGCGCGAGAAGATTGTGCACCGCCGCTTTACAGGCTTCGACGCCGCTTCGTTCTACCATCGACAC
CACCACGCTGGCACCCAGTTGATCGGCGCGAGATTTAATCGCCGCGACAATTTGCGACGGCGCGTGCAGG
GCCAGACTGGAGGTGGCAACGCCAATCAGCAACGACTGTTTGCCCGCCAGTTGTTGTGCCACGCGGTTGG
GAATGTAATTCAGCTCCGCCATCGCCGCTTCCACTTTTTCCCGCGTTTTCGCAGAAACGTGGCTGGCCTG
GTTCACCACGCGGGAAACGGTCTGATAAGAGACACCGGCATACTCTGCGACATCGTATAACGTTACTGGT
TTCACATTCACCACCCTGAATTGACTCTCTTCCGGGCGCTATCATGCCATACCGCGAAAGGTTTTGCGCC
ATTCGATGGTGTCCGGGATCTCGACGCTCTCCCTTATGCGACTCCTGCATTAGGAAATTAATACGACTCA
CTATAGGGAGAGAATTGTGAGCGGATAACAATTCCCCTGTAGATTAATTAAGCGGCCGCCCTGCAGGACT
CGAGTTCTAGAAATAATTTTGTTTAACTTTAAGAAGGAGATATACATATGGCCGTACCGATTCGGATGCT
GAATGAACTCTCTTATTGCGAACGTTTATATCATTTGATGCACGTGCAAGGGTTATTCGAAAAATCTGCG
GACACAGTGGAAGGCAGCGGTCAGCACGACCGGGCGGAACGCCGCAAAAGACCATCAGACGTGGGGCATG
ATGTGTGGGATATTGCACCGCAGAGCCTCCATCTCGGCGACGAGGATTTGGGGATTGTGGGCAAATTGGA
TGCGATTCGCTATCAGGACGACGGGTATTGGGAGCCCGTTGAAGCGAAACATTCAAGCGCACCAAACGGT
GGCACTTCATTTCGCCTCGGCGAGTGGGAATTGGACGGCAAGGCGTGGCCGAATGACCAGATACAGTTGT
GTGCACAAGGATTGTTACTGAGAGCCAACGGATTTCCGACCATTGCGGGTAAGTTGTTCTACCGAGGAAA
CAGACAGACGGTAAGGATTGTATTTTCGGATGATTTGATTGCTGCAACGGTTGCCACCATCCGGAGAGCA
CACGAGTTGGAACAGGCTTCGATGCCCTCGCCACTGCTGAATTCCGACAAGTGCTTCCGATGCTCGTTGA
ATGGTGTCTGTCTTCCTGACGAAACGATTCGCTTGACGAGTCCGGACGGAGAGACCGTTCCGATACGAGA
TATTGTCCCCAGTCGAGATGATTTAGGAACCGTGTACGTGTCGGAGCCTGGGACCCGGGTCGGAAAGCGT
GGTTACGAGTTGACCATCACGTCGAAAGATGGGATGGAATCGACCGTTCCGTTAAAAGATGTTCGGCACA
TCTCCCTCTTCGGGAACGTTCAGATTTCCACCCAATTGGTGCACGATTGTATGGAGTCCGGCGTCACCAT
CAGCTACTTGACTGCCGCCGGCCGTCTCGTCGGGATGAACCACAATTTGATTTCGAAAAACGTCTTGGTG
CGGCGTGAACAGTTCAAGCGGTTTGGGGACGAGCGTGATCGACTGACACTTGCGAGGTATATCGTTCGCG
CGAAAATTCTCAACCAGCGCACCTTGCTTCGTCGAAATGCGCACGGGCTCGACAAGGTCATTTTGAAAGA
TTTGCTCGATCACGCCCGACGTTCCGAAGAAGCCACTTCCATTGACTCGTTGCTCGGCATTGAAGGGATT
GCGGCGAAACAGTACATGCAGGCGTTTGTGCTGATGCTGAAAGTAAAAGGCGTTCCTGCGGGCGAAACGC
TGATGAACGGCAGAAATCGCCGCCCACCGAAGGACCCGGTTAATGCGTTGCTGTCACTTGGATATTCGTT
GTTGCAACGGGATATGTATGCCGCCTTGGCTGCAGTGGGCCTGGACCCCTTGATGGGCTTTTACCATCGC
ATTGAAACGGGGCGTCCGTCACTGGTACTCGACATGATGGAACCGTTTCGAGCGATCATCGCGGATTCGG
TGGTCGTTCGAACATTGAACACCGGCGAAATTGCCTGGGATGACTTTTATATCGGGCAGGAGTCCTGTTC
GTTGAAGCTGCCTGGACGGAAACGATTTTTTCAGGCGTTTGAGCGACGCATGCACGAGACCGTGACGCAT
CCGGTGTTCGGTTACAAATTGAGTTACCGTCGGATGCTGGAACTAGAAGCGCGCTTCTTGTCGCGATACT
TGATGGGCGAATTGCCGGAATATCGCCCAATTGTCACGAGGTGATGGCGATGCGCCGATATGTGCTGGTG
AGCTACGATATCAGTGATCAAAAACGCTGGCGAAGGGTATACAAAATCGTTCGAGGCTATGGCATGCACG
TTCAGTATTCGGTGTTCCTATGCCAACTCACCGATCAGGATGAGGCCGAGTTGAAGCAATTGCTATTGGA
TGTGATTCATCAGTCGATGGATCAAGTCATTTTTGCAAGGATTGGAACCGTGCAGGCGAAAGCTGCCGAG
CGGAATATGTCGTGCATTGGGCGGGACTTCGTACCATTGGATTTGAAGGGATTGGTATTTTGAAGGATTG
ATGTAAACTTCAAATACGCGTAAAATATAATCTGTCTAGAGGACAGAATTTTTCAACGGGTGTGCCAATG
GCCACTTTCCAGGTGGCAAAGCCCGTTGAGCTTCTCAAAAAGAACGCTCGCTCAGTGTTCTGACCTTTCG
AGCGCCTGTTCAGGGCGAAAACCCTGGGAGGCGCTCGAATCATAGGTGGGACAAGGGATTCGCGGCGAAA
ACGACGGGAGAGAACGAGAATGAAACGAGATGAAATCGATGGGAAACATCAAGTGCTCGTTTATGGGCTT
GGATCTCCGCGTGGTTCAAGGGCTGCGAGCGCCCGCTGTCGGATCACTGAGCGAGCGATCTGAGAAGTGG
CACTGTTTGGTAAAGGTAAAAAGACGAATGATGCATCCTAACATTGGAAGTGGATAACGGATCCGCGATC
GCGGCGCGCCACCTGGTGGCCGGCCGGTACCACGCGTGCGCGCTGATCCGGCTGCTAACAAAGCCCGAAA
GGAAGCTGAGTTGGCTGCTGCCACCGCTGAGCAATAACTAGCATAACCCCTTGGGGCCTCTAAACGGGTC
TTGAGGGGTTTTTTGCTGAAACCTCAGGCATTTGAGAAGCACACGGTCACACTGCTTCCGGTAGTCAATA
AACCGGTAAACCAGCAATAGACATAAGCGGCTATTTAACGACCCTGCCCTGAACCGACGACCGGGTCATC
GTGGCCGGATCTTGCGGCCCCTCGGCTTGAACGAATTGTTAGACATTATTTGCCGACTACCTTGGTGATC
TCGCCTTTCACGTAATGGACAAATTCTTCCAACTGATCTGCGCGCGAGGCCAAGCGATCTTCTTCTTGTC
CAAGATAAGCCTGTCTAGCTTCAAGTATGACGGGCTGATACTGGGCCGGCAGGCGCTCCATTGCCCAGTC
GGCAGCGACATCCTTCGGCGCGATTTTGCCGGTTACTGCGCTGTACCAAATGCGGGACAACGTAAGCACT
ACATTTCGCTCATCGCCAGCCCAGTCGGGCGGCGAGTTCCATAGCGTTAAGGTTTCATTTAGCGCCTCAA
ATAGATCCTGTTCAGGAACCGGATCAAAGAGTTCCTCCGCCGCTGGACCTACCAAGGCAACGCTATGTTC
TCTTGCTTTTGTCAGCAAGATAGCCAGATCAATGTCGATCGTGGCTGGCTCGAAGATACCTGCAAGAATG
TCATTGCGCTGCCATTCTCCAAATTGCAGTTCGCGCTTAGCTGGATAACGCCACGGAATGATGTCGTCGT
GCACAACAATGGTGACTTCTACAGCGCGGAGAATCTCGCTCTCTCCAGGGGAAGCCGAAGTTTCCAAAAG
GTCGTTGATCAAAGCTCGCCGCGTTGTTTCATCAAGCCTTACGGTCACCGTAACCAGCAAATCAATATCA
CTGTGYGGCTTCAGGCCGCCATCCACTGCGGAGCCGTACAAATGTACGGCCAGCAACGTCGGTTCGAGAT
GGCGCTCGATGACGCCAACTACCTCTGATAGTTGAGTCGATACTTCGGCGATCACCGCTTCCCTCATACT
CTTCCTTTTTCATTATTATTGAAGCATTTATCAGGGTTATTGTCTCATGAGCGGATACATATTTGAATGT
ATTTAGAAAAATAAACAAATAGCTAGCTCACTCGGTCGCTACGCTCCGGGCGTGAGACTGCGGCGGGCGC
TGCGGACACATACAAAGTTACCCACAGATTCCGTGGATAAGCAGGGGACTAACATGTGAGGCAAAACAGC
AGGGCCGCGCCGGTGGCGTTTTTCCATAGGCTCCGCCCTCCTGCCAGAGTTCACATAAACAGACGCTTTT
CCGGTGCATCTGTGGGAGCCGTGAGGCTCAACCATGAATCTGACAGTACGGGCGAAACCCGACAGGACTN
TAAAGATMCCMRSCGTTTCCSSCKGGWMGCTCCCTCKTGCGCTCTCCTGTTCCGACCCTGCCGYTTACCG
GATACCTGTNCCGCCTTTCTCCCTTNCGGGAAGYGTGGCGCTTTCTCATAGCTCACRCWSTNGGTATCTC
RGYTCGGTGTAGGTCGTTCGCTCCAAGCTGGGCTGTRWGCAMGAACYCCCCGTTCAGCCCGACYGCTGCG
CCTTATCCGGTAACTRTYSWCTTGAGTCCAACCCGGWAARRCACGRYWWAWCGCCACTGGCAGCAGCCAY
TGGTAACWGGRWKTTCGCAGAGGAKTWGKTTAGCTAAACACGCGGTTGCTCTTGAAGTGTGCGCCAAAGT
CCGGCTACACTGGAAGGACAGATTTGGTTGCTGTGCTCTGCGAAAGCCAGTTACCACGGTTAAGCAGTTC
CCCAACTGACTTAACCTTCGATCAAACCACCTCCCCAGGTGGTTTTTTCGAAGGTTAAGTCAGTTGGGGA
ACTGCTTAACCTTCGATCAAACCACCTCCCCAGGTGGTTTTTTCGTTTACAGGGCAAAAGATTACGCGCA
GAAAAAAAGGATCTCAAGAAGATCCTTTGATCTTTTCTACTGAACCGCTCTTATTTCAGTGCAATTTATC
TCTTCAAATGTAGCACCTGAAGTCAGCCCCATACGATATAAGTTGTAATTCTCATGTTAGTCATGCCCCG
CGCCCACCGGAAGGAGCTGACTGGGTTGAAGGCTCTCAAGGGCATCGGTCGAGATCCCGGTGCCTAATGA
GTGAGCTAACTTACATTAATTGCGTTGCGCTCACTGCCCGCTTTCCAGTCGGGAAACCTGTCGTGCCAGC
TGCATTAATGAATCGGCCAACGCGCGGGGAGAGGCGGTTTGCGTATTGGGCGCCAGGGTGGTTTTTCTTT
TCACCAGTGAGACGGGCAACAGCTGATTGCCCTTCACCGCCTGGCCCTGAGAGAGTTGCAGCAAGCGGTC
CACGCTGGTTTGCCCCAGCAGGCGAAAATCCTGTTTGATGGTGGTTAACGGCGGGATATAACATGAGCTG
TCTTCGGTATCGTCGTATCCCACTACCGAGATGTCCGCACCAACGCGCAGCCCGGACTCGGTAATGGCGC
GCATTGCGCCCAGCGCCATCTGATCGTTGGCAACCAGCATCGCAGTGGGAACGATGCCCTCATTCAGCAT
TTGCATGGTTTGTTGAAAACCGGACATGGCACTCCAGTCGCCTTCCCGTTCCGCTATCGGCTGAATTTGA
TTGCGAGTGAGATATTTATGCCAGCCAGCCAGACGCAGACGCGCCGAGACAGAACTTA
